>Addgene plasmid #126061 | pTEI121 | addgene full sequence | sequence record 246120 | Addgene NGS Result
TCCTGTCGGGTTTCGCCACCTCTGACTTGAGCGTCGATTTTTGTGATGCTCGTCAGGGGGGCGGAGCCTA
TGGAAAAACGCCAGCAACGCGGCCTTTTTACGGTTCCTGGCCTTTTGCTGGCCTTTTGCTCACATGTTCT
TTCCTGCGTTATCCCCTGATTCTGTGGATAACCGTATTACCGCCTTTGAGTGAGCTGATACCGCTCGCCG
CAGCCGAACGACCGAGCGCAGCGAGTCAGTGAGCGAGGAAGCGGAAGAGCGCCCAATACGCAAACCGCCT
CTCCCCGCGCGTTGGCCGATTCATTAATCACTCTGTGGTCTCAAATGTCCAAAGGAGAAGAACTGTTTAC
CGGTGTTGTGCCAATTTTGGTTGAACTCGATGGTGATGTCAACGGACATAAGTTCTCAGTGAGAGGCGAA
GGAGAAGGTGACGCCACCATTGGAAAATTGACTCTTAAATTCATCTGTACTACTGGTAAACTTCCTGTAC
CATGGCCGACTCTCGTAACAACGCTTACGTACGGAGTTCAGTGCTTTTCGAGATACCCAGACCATATGAA
AAGACATGACTTTTTTAAGTCGGCTATGCCTGAAGGTTACGTGCAAGAAAGAACAATTTCGTTCAAAGAT
GATGGAAAATATAAAACTAGAGCAGTTGTTAAATTTGAAGGAGATACTTTGGTTAACCGCATTGAACTGA
AAGGAACAGATTTTAAAGAAGATGGTAATATTCTTGGACACAAACTCGAATACAATTTTAATAGTCATAA
CGTATACATCACTGCTGATAAGCAAAAGAACGGAATTAAAGCGAATTTCACAGTACGCCATAATGTAGAA
GATGGCAGTGTTCAACTTGCCGACCATTACCAACAAAACACCCCTATTGGAGACGGTCCGGTACTTCTTC
CTGATAATCACTACCTCTCAACACAAACAGTCCTGAGCAAAGATCCAAATGAAAAAGGAACAGGTGGCGG
CGGAAGTTAGCTTTGAGACCACGAAGTGGCTCTTCAGTGGACGAAAGGGCCTCGTGATACGCCTATTTTT
ATAGGTTAATGTCATGATAATAATGGTTTCTTAGACGTCAGGTGGCACTTTTCGGGGAAATGTGCGCGGA
ACCCCTATTTGTTTATTTTTCTAAATACATTCAAATATGTATCCGCTCATGAGACAATAACCCTGATAAA
TGCTTCAATAATATTGAAAAAGGAAGAGTATGCGCTCACGCAACTGGTCCAGAACCTTGACCGAACGCAG
CGGTGGTAACGGCGCAGTGGCGGTTTTCATGGCTTGTTATGACTGTTTTTTTTTGGGGTACAGTCTATGC
CTCGGGCATCCAAGCAGCAAGCGCGTTACGCCGTGGGTCGATGTTTGATGTTATGGAGCAGCAACGATGT
TACGCAGCAGGGCAGTCGCCCTAAAACAAAGTTAAACATCATGAGGGAAGCGGTGATCGCCGAAGTATCG
ACTCAACTATCAGAGGTAGTTGGCGTCATCGAGCGCCATCTCGAACCGACGTTGCTGGCCGTACATTTGT
ACGGCTCCGCAGTGGATGGCGGCCTGAAGCCACACAGCGATATTGATTTGCTGGTTACGGTGACCGTAAG
GCTTGATGAAACAACGCGGCGAGCTTTGATCAACGACCTTTTGGAAACTTCGGCTTCCCCTGGAGAGAGC
GAGATTCTCCGCGCTGTAGAAGTCACCATTGTTGTGCACGACGACATCATTCCGTGGCGTTATCCAGCTA
AGCGCGAACTGCAATTTGGAGAATGGCAGCGCAATGACATTCTTGCAGGTATCTTCGAGCCAGCCACGAT
CGACATTGATCTGGCTATCTTGCTGACAAAAGCAAGAGAACATAGCGTTGCCTTGGTAGGTCCAGCGGCG
GAGGAACTCTTTGATCCGGTTCCTGAACAGGATCTATTTGAGGCGCTAAATGAAACCTTAACGCTATGGA
ACTCGCCGCCCGACTGGGCTGGCGATGAGCGAAATGTAGTGCTTACGTTGTCCCGCATTTGGTACAGCGC
AGTAACCGGCAAAATCGCGCCGAAGGATGTCGCTGCCGACTGGGCAATGGAGCGCCTGCCGGCCCAGTAT
CAGCCCGTCATACTTGAAGCTAGACAGGCTTATCTTGGACAAGAAGAAGATCGCTTGGCCTCGCGCGCAG
ATCAGTTGGAAGAATTTGTCCATTACGTAAAAGGCGAGATCACCAAGGTAGTCGGCAAATAACTGTCAGA
CCAAGTTTACTCATATATACTTTAGATTGATTTAAAACTTCATTTTTAATTTAAAAGGATCTAGGTGAAG
ATCCTTTTTGATAATCTCATGACCAAAATCCCTTAACGTGAGTTTTCGTTCCACTGAGCGTCAGACCCCG
TAGAAAAGATCAAAGGATCTTCTTGAGATCCTTTTTTTCTGCGCGTAATCTGCTGCTTGCAAACAAAAAA
ACCACCGCTACCAGCGGTGGTTTGTTTGCCGGATCAAGAGCTACCAACTCTTTTTCCGAAGGTAACTGGC
TTCAGCAGAGCGCAGATACCAAATACTGTTCTTCTAGTGTAGCCGTAGTTAGGCCACCACTTCAAGAACT
CTGTAGCACCGCCTACATACCTCGCTCTGCTAATCCTGTTACCAGTGGCTGCTGCCAGTGGCGATAAGTC
GTGTCTTACCGGGTTGGACTCAAGACGATAGTTACCGGATAAGGCGCAGCGGTCGGGCTGAACGGGGGGT
TCGTGCACACAGCCCAGCTTGGAGCGAACGACCTACACCGAACTGAGATACCTACAGCGTGAGCTATGAG
AAAGCGCCACGCTTCCCGAAGGGAGAAAGGCGGACAGGTATCCGGTAAGCGGCAGGGTCGGAACAGGAGA
GCGCACGAGGGAGCTTCCAGGGGGAAACGCCTGGTATCTTTATAG
Features (pLannotate 1.2.2; 7 found; start..end, strand, type, name):
    259..308     +  CDS            lacI (fragment): lac repressor; lacI; The lac repressor binds to the lac operator to inhibit transcription in E. coli. This inhibition can be relieved by adding lactose or isopropyl-β-D-thiogalactopyranoside (IPTG).
    325..966     +  CDS            GFP(1-10): fragment of superfolder GFP consisting of the first 10 β-strands associates with GFP11, the 11th β-strand, to reconstitute fluorescent GFP (Cabantous et al., 2005; Kamiyama et al., 2016)
   1115..1219    +  promoter       AmpR promoter: bla
   1210..1290    -  CDS            int (fragment): INT2_ECOLX - Protein inferred from homology: Swiss-Prot protein existence level 3. Putative integrase believed to be involved in the insertion of antibiotic resistance genes into plasmids and transposons. From Escherichia coli.
   1378..1434    +  CDS            GmR (fragment): gentamycin acetyltransferase; aacC1; confers resistance to gentamycin
   1441..2229    +  CDS            aadA: S3AD_ECOLX - Experimental evidence at protein level: Swiss-Prot protein existence level 1. Mediates bacterial resistance to the antibiotics streptomycin and spectinomycin. From Escherichia coli.
   2403..76      +  rep_origin     ori (across the origin): high-copy-number ColE1/pMB1/pBR322/pUC origin of replication
