[The description below was written by a language model from this plasmid's Addgene catalogue record and pLannotate feature annotations shown in this document.]
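Description:
pTEI121 is a small (about 2.9 kb) synthetic-biology cloning plasmid built on the pICH41308 backbone and catalogued as a Module 0 vector of the PlaMiNGo toolkit, a set of parts for studying the targeting specificity of nuclear-encoded organelle proteins with a self-assembling split fluorescent protein. It is maintained in E. coli through a high-copy ColE1/pUC-type origin of replication and is selected with spectinomycin. Resistance comes from an aadA gene, which also confers streptomycin resistance and lies downstream of an AmpR (bla) promoter. The short integrase, gentamicin acetyltransferase and lacI fragments picked up by the annotation appear to be non-functional remnants of the backbone and resistance cassette rather than working genes.

The payload is GFP1-10 (GFP1-10 OPT), a synthetic coding sequence of roughly 666 bp that encodes the first ten β-strands of superfolder GFP, followed by a short flexible glycine/serine-rich linker at its C terminus. This fragment is not fluorescent by itself. It becomes fluorescent only when it associates with GFP11, the eleventh β-strand, so signal reports that the two fragments are present in the same compartment. No eukaryotic promoter, terminator or targeting sequence is annotated around the insert. This fits its role as a basic-level part that stores a coding module rather than an expression vector, and the C-terminal linker suggests it is meant to be fused to further modules during assembly. The record does not describe the flanking assembly sites or how the module is combined into higher-level constructs.
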