Addgene plasmid #126061: pTEI121
Purpose: Module 0 vector of PlaMiNGo toolkit
Depositing lab: Ralf-Bernd Klösgen. Depositing organization: Martin-Luther-Universitaet Halle-Wittenberg. Publication: Targeting specificity of nuclear-encoded organelle proteins with a self-assembling split-fluorescent protein toolkit. Sharma M, Kretschmer C, Lampe C, Stuttmann J, Klosgen RB. J Cell Sci. 2019 Jun 3;132(11). pii: jcs.230839. doi: 10.1242/jcs.230839. PubMed 31085714.
Backbone
  Vector backbone: pICH41308
  Total vector size (bp): 2913
  Vector type: Synthetic Biology
Growth in bacteria
  Bacterial resistance: Spectinomycin, 50 μg/mL
  Growth temperature: 37°C
  Growth strain: DH5alpha
  Copy number: Unknown
Gene/Insert
  Gene/Insert name: GFP1-10 (alt name: GFP1-10 OPT)
  Species: Synthetic
  Insert size (bp): 666
  Tag / fusion protein: Linker (GTGGGGS) (C terminal on insert)
Terms and licenses: Academic/Nonprofit Terms; Industry Terms: Not Available to Industry
How to cite: pTEI121 was a gift from Ralf-Bernd Klösgen (Addgene plasmid # 126061 ; http://n2t.net/addgene:126061 ; RRID:Addgene_126061)
